>Addgene plasmid #209399 | pGG-TurboID-GFP | addgene full sequence | sequence record 418459 | Addgene NGS Result
GAAAACTCACGTTAAGGGATTTTGGTCATGAGATTATCAAAAAGGATCTTCACCTAGATCATCGGAAGAA
CGGCAACTAAGCTGCCGGGTTTGAAACACGGATGATCTCGCGGAGGGTAGCATGTTGATTGTAACGATGA
CAGAGCGTTGCTGCCTGTGATCAATTCGGGCACGAACCCAGTGGACATAAGCCTGTTCGGTTCGTAAGCT
GTAATGCAAGTAGCGTATGCGCTCACGCAACTGGTCCAGAACCTTGACCGAACGCAGCGGTGGTAACGGC
GCAGTGGCGGTTTTCATGGCTTGTTATGACTGTTTTTTTGGGGTACAGTCTATGCCTCGGGCATCCAAGC
AGCAAGCGCGTTACGCCGTGGGTCGATGTTTGATGTTATGGAGCAGCAACGATGTTACGCAGCAGGGCAG
TCGCCCTAAAACAAAGTTAAACATCATGGGGGAAGCGGTGATCGCCGAAGTATCGACTCAACTATCAGAG
GTAGTTGGCGTCATCGAGCGCCATCTCGAACCGACGTTGCTGGCCGTACATTTGTACGGCTCCGCAGTGG
ATGGCGGCCTGAAGCCACACAGTGATATTGATTTGCTGGTTACGGTGACCGTAAGGCTTGATGAAACAAC
GCGGCGAGCTTTGATCAACGACCTTTTGGAAACTTCGGCTTCCCCTGGAGAGAGCGAGATTCTCCGCGCT
GTAGAAGTCACCATTGTTGTGCACGACGACATCATTCCGTGGCGTTATCCAGCTAAGCGCGAACTGCAAT
TTGGAGAATGGCAGCGCAATGACATTCTTGCAGGTATCTTCGAGCCAGCCACGATCGACATTGATCTGGC
TATCTTGCTGACAAAAGCAAGAGAACATAGCGTTGCCTTGGTAGGTCCAGCGGCGGAGGAACTCTTTGAT
CCGGTTCCTGAACAGGATCTATTTGAGGCGCTAAATGAAACCTTAACGCTATGGAACTCGCCGCCCGACT
GGGCTGGCGATGAGCGAAATGTAGTGCTTACGTTGTCCCGCATTTGGTACAGCGCAGTAACCGGCAAAAT
CGCGCCGAAGGATGTCGCTGCCGACTGGGCAATGGAGCGCCTGCCGGCCCAGTATCAGCCCGTCATACTT
GAAGCTAGACAGGCTTATCTTGGACAAGAAGAAGATCGCTTGGCCTCGCGCGCAGATCAGTTGGAAGAAT
TTGTCCACTACGTGAAAGGCGAGATCACCAAGGTAGTCGGCAAATAATGTCTAGCTAGAAATTCGTTCAA
GCCGACGCCGCTTCGCGGCGCGGCTTAACTCAAGCGTTAGATGCACTAAGCACATAATTGCTCACAGCCA
AACTATCAGGTCAAGTCTGCTTTTATTATTTTTAAGCGTGCATAATAAGCCCTACACAAATTGGGAGATA
TATCATGCATGACCAAAATCCCTTAACGTGAGTTTTCGTTCCACTGAGCGTCAGACCCCGTAGAAAAGAT
CAAAGGATCTTCTGCCATTTTTGGGGTGAGGCCGTTCGCGGCCGAGGGGCGCAGCCCCTGGGGGGATGGG
AGCTCGGTGCCTTGATGTGGGCGCCGGCGGTCGAGTGGCGACGGCGCGGCTTGTCCGCGCCCTGGTAGAT
TGCCTGGCCGTAGGCCAGCCATTTTTGAGCGGCCAGCGGCCGCGATAGGCCGACGCGAAGCGGCGGGGCG
TAGGGAGCGCAGCGACCGAAGGGTAGGCGCTTTTTGCAGCTCTTCGGCTGTGCGCTGGCCAGACAGTTAT
GCACAGGCCAGGCGGGTTTTAAGAGTTTTAATAAGTTTTAAAGAGTTTTAGGCGGAAAAATCGCCTTTTT
TCTCTTTTATATCAGTCACTTACATGTGTGACCGGTTCCCAATGTACGGCTTTGGGTTCCCAATGTACGG
GTTCCGGTTCCCAATGTACGGCTTTGGGTTCCCAATGTACGTGCTATCCACAGGAAAGAAGCTTTTTCGA
CCTTTTTCCCCTGCTAGGGCAATTTGCCCTAGCATCTGCTCCGTACATTAGGAACCGGCGGATGCTTCGC
CCTCGATCAGGTTGCGGTAGCGCATGACTAGGATCGGGCCAGCCTGCCCCGCCTCCTCCTTCAAATCGTA
CTCCGGCAGGTCATTTGACCCGATCAGCTTGCGCACGGTGAAACAGAACTTCTTGAACTCTCCGGCGCTG
CCACTGCGTTCGTAGATCGTCTTGAACAACCATCTGGCTTCTGCCTTGCCTGCGGCGCGGCGTGCCAGGC
GGTAGAGAAAACGGCCGATGCCGGGATCGATCAAAAAGTAATCGGGGTGAACCGTCAGCACGTCCGGGTT
CTTGCCTTCTGTGATCTCGCGGTACATCCAATCAGCTAGCTCGATCTCGATGTACTCCGGCCGCCCGGTT
TCGCTCTTTACGATCTTGTAGCGGCTAATCAAGGCTTCACCCTCGGATACCGTCACCAGGCGGCCGTTCT
TGGCCTTCTTCGTACGCTGCATGGCAACGTGCGTGGTGTTTAACCGAATGCAGGTTTCTACCAGGTCGTC
TTTCTGCTTTCCGCCATCGGCTCGCCGGCAGAACTTGAGTACGTCCGCAACGTGTGGACGGAACACGCGG
CCGGGCTTGTCTCCCTTCCCTTCCCGGTATCGGTTCATGGATTCGGTTAGATGGGAAACCGCCATCAGTA
CCAGGTCGTAATCCCACACACTGGCCATGCCGGCCGGCCCTGCGGAAACCTCTACGTGCCCGTCTGGAAG
CTCGTAGCGGATCACCTCGCCAGCTCGTCGGTCACGCTTCGACAGACGGAAAACGGCCACGTCCATGATG
CTGCGACTATCGCGGGTGCCCACGTCATAGAGCATCGGAACGAAAAAATCTGGTTGCTCGTCGCCCTTGG
GCGGCTTCCTAATCGACGACGCACCGGCTGCCGGCGGTTGCCGGGATTCTTTGCGGATTCGATCAGCGGC
CGCTTGCCACGATTCACCGGGGCGTGCTTCTGCCTCGATGCGTTGCCGCTGGGCGGCCTGCGCGGCCTTC
AACTTCTCCACCAGGTCATCACCCAGCGCCGCGCCGATTTGTACCGGGCCGGATGGTTTGCGACCGCTCA
CGCCGATTCCTCGGGCTTGGGGGTTCCAGTGCCATTGCAGGGCCGGCAGACAACCCAGCCGCTTACGCCT
GGCCAACCGCCCGTTCCTCCACACATGGGGCATTCCACGGCGTCGGTGCCTGGTTGTTCTTGATTTTCCA
TGCCGCCTCCTTTAGCCGCTAAAATTCATCTACTCATTTATTCATTTGCTCATTTACTCTGGTAGCTGCG
CGATGTATTCAGATAGCAGCTCGGTAATGGTCTTGCCTTGGCGTACCGCGTACATCTTCAGCTTGGTGTG
ATCCTCCGCCGGCAACTGAAAGTTGACCCGCTTCATGGCTGGCGTGTCTGCCAGGCTGGCCAACGTTGCA
GCCTTGCTGCTGCGTGCGCTCGGACGGCCGGCACTTAGCGTGTTTGTGCTTTTGCTCATTTTCTCTTTAC
CTCATTAACTCAAATGAGTTTTGATTTAATTTCAGCGGCCAGCGCCTGGACCTCGCGGGCAGCGTCGCCC
TCGGGTTCTGATTCAAGAACGGTTGTGCCGGCGGCGGCAGTGCCTGGGTAGCTCACGCGCTGCGTGATAC
GGGACTCAAGAATGGGCAGCTCGTACCCGGCCAGCGCCTCGGCAACCTCACCGCCGATGCGCGTGCCTTT
GATCGCCCGCGACACGACAAAGGCCGCTTGTAGCCTTCCATCCGTGACCTCAATGCGCTGCTTAACCAGC
TCCACCAGGTCGGCGGTGGCCCATATGTCGTAAGGGCTTGGCTGCACCGGAATCAGCACGAAGTCGGCTG
CCTTGATCGCGGACACAGCCAAGTCCGCCGCCTGGGGCGCTCCGTCGATCACTACGAAGTCGCGCCGGCC
GATGGCCTTCACGTCGCGGTCAATCGTCGGGCGGTCGATGCCGACAACGGTTAGCGGTTGATCTTCCCGC
ACGGCCGCCCAATCGCGGGCACTGCCCTGGGGATCGGAATCGACTAACAGAACATCGGCCCCGGCGAGTT
GCAGGGCGCGGGCTAGATGGGTTGCGATGGTCGTCTTGCCTGACCCGCCTTTCTGGTTAAGTACAGCGAT
AACCTTCATGCGTTCCCCTTGCGTATTTGTTTATTTACTCATCGCATCATATACGCAGCGACCGCATGAC
GCAAGCTGTTTTACTCAAATACACATCACCTTTTTAGACGGCGGCGCTCGGTTTCTTCAGCGGCCAAGCT
GGCCGGCCAGGCCGCCAGCTTGGCATCAGACAAACCGGCCAGGATTTCATGCAGCCGCACGGCTGATGGG
CTGCCTGTATCGAGTGGTGATTTTGTGCCGAGCTGCCGGTCGGGGAGCTGTTGGCTGGCTGGTGGCAGGA
TATATTGTGGTGTAAACAAATTGACGCTTAGACAACTTAATAACACATTGCGGACGTTTTTAATGTACTG
GGGTGGATTACGGAAGACAATACGGCGGAGATTAGCCTTTTCAATTTCAGAAAGAATGCTAACCCACAGA
TGGTTAGAGAGGCTTACGCAGCACGACTCATCAAGACGATCTACCCGAGCAATAATCTCCAGGAAATCAA
ATACCTTCCCAAGAAGGTTAAAGATGCAGTCAAAAGATTCAGGACTAACTGCATCAAGAACACAGAGAAA
GATATATTTCTCAAGATCAGAAGTACTATTCCAGTATGGACGATTCAAGGCTTGCTTCACAAACCAAGGC
AAGTAATAGAGATTGGAGTCTCTAAAAAGGTAGTTCCCACTGAATCAAAGGCCATGGAGTCAAAGATTCA
AATAGAGGACCTAACAGAACTCGCCGTAAAGACTGGCGAACAGTTCATACAGAGTCTCTTACGACTCAAT
GACAAGAAGAAAATCTTCGTCAACATGGTGGAGCACGACACACTTGTCTACTCCAAAAATATCAAAGATA
CAGTCTCAGAAGAGCAAAGGGCAATTGAGACTTTTCAACAAAGGGTAATATCCGGAAACCTCCTCGGATT
CCATTGCCCAGCTATCTGTCACTTTATTGTGAAGATAGTGGAAAAGGAAGGTGGCTCCTACAAATGCCAT
CATTGCGATAAAGGAAAGGCCATCGTTGAAGATGCCTCTGCCGACAGTGGTCCCAAAGATGGACCCCCAC
CCACGAGGAGCATCGTGGAAAAAGAACACGTTCCAACCACGACTTCAAAGCAAGTGGATTGATGTGATAT
CTCCACTGACGTAAGGGATGACGCACAATCCCACTATCCTTCGCAAGACCCTTCCTCTATATAAGGAAGT
TCATTTCATTTGGAGAGAACACGCACCATGTACCCGTATGATGTTCCGGATTACGCTGGCTATCCCTACG
ACGTGCCCGACTATGCCGGGTACCCCTATGACGTCCCAGACTACGCAGCTAGCAAAGACAATACTGTGCC
TCTGAAGCTGATCGCTCTCCTGGCTAATGGCGAGTTCCATAGTGGCGAACAGCTGGGAGAAACCCTGGGC
ATGTCCAGGGCCGCTATCAACAAGCACATTCAGACTCTGCGCGACTGGGGCGTGGACGTGTTCACCGTGC
CCGGAAAGGGCTACTCTCTGCCCGAGCCTATCCCGCTGCTGAACGCTAAACAGATTCTGGGACAGCTGGA
CGGCGGGAGCGTGGCAGTCCTGCCTGTGGTAGACTCCACCAATCAGTACCTGCTGGATCGAATCGGCGAG
CTGAAGAGTGGGGATGCTTGCATTGCAGAATATCAGCAGGCAGGGAGAGGAAGCAGAGGGAGGAAATGGT
TCTCTCCTTTTGGAGCTAACCTGTACCTGAGTATGTTTTGGCGCCTGAAGCGGGGACCAGCAGCAATCGG
CCTGGGCCCGGTCATCGGAATTGTCATGGCAGAAGCGCTGCGAAAGCTGGGAGCAGACAAGGTGCGAGTC
AAATGGCCCAATGACCTGTATCTGCAGGATAGAAAGCTGGCAGGCATCCTGGTGGAGCTGGCCGGAATAA
CAGGCGATGCTGCACAGATCGTCATTGGCGCCGGGATTAACGTGGCTATGAGGCGCGTGGAGGAAAGCGT
GGTCAATCAGGGCTGGATCACACTGCAGGAAGCAGGGATTAACCTGGACAGGAATACTCTGGCCGCTACG
CTGATCCGAGAGCTGCGGGCAGCCCTGGAACTGTTCGAGCAGGAAGGCCTGGCTCCATATCTGCCACGGT
GGGAGAAGCTGGATAACTTCATCAATAGACCCGTGAAGCTGATCATTGGGGACAAAGAGATTTTCGGGAT
TAGCCGGGGGATTGATAAACAGGGAGCCCTGCTGCTGGAACAGGACGGAGTTATCAAACCCTGGATGGGC
GGAGAAATCAGTCTGCGGTCTGCCGAAAAGAAGGGAGGTGGAGGAGGTTCTGGAGGCGGTGGAAGTGGTG
GCGGAGGTAGCGTGAGCAAGGGCGAGGAGCTGTTCACCGGGGTGGTGCCCATCCTGGTCGAGCTGGACGG
CGACGTAAACGGCCACAAGTTCAGCGTGTCCGGCGAGGGCGAGGGCGATGCCACCTACGGCAAGCTGACC
CTGAAGTTCATCTGCACCACCGGCAAGCTGCCCGTGCCCTGGCCCACCCTCGTGACCACCTTCACCTACG
GCGTGCAGTGCTTCAGCCGCTACCCCGACCACATGAAGCAGCACGACTTCTTCAAGTCCGCCATGCCCGA
AGGCTACGTCCAGGAGCGCACCATCTTCTTCAAGGACGACGGCAACTACAAGACCCGCGCCGAGGTGAAG
TTCGAGGGCGACACCCTGGTGAACCGCATCGAGCTGAAGGGCATCGACTTCAAGGAGGACGGCAACATCC
TGGGGCACAAGCTGGAGTACAACTACAACAGCCACAACGTCTATATCATGGCCGACAAGCAGAAGAACGG
CATCAAGGTGAACTTCAAGATCCGCCACAACATCGAGGACGGCAGCGTGCAGCTCGCCGACCACTACCAG
CAGAACACCCCCATCGGCGACGGCCCCGTGCTGCTGCCCGACAACCACTACCTGAGCACCCAGTCCGCCC
TGAGCAAAGACCCCAACGAGAAGCGCGATCACATGGTCCTGCTGGAGTTCGTGACCGCCGCCGGGATCAC
TCACGGCATGGACGAGCTGTACAAGTAAAATCGATCGTTCAAACATTTGGCAATAAAGTTTCTTAAGATT
GAATCCTGTTGCCGGTCTTGCGATGATTATCATATAATTTCTGTTGAATTACGTTAAGCATGTAATAATT
AACATGTAATGCATGACGTTATTTATGAGATGGGTTTTTATGATTAGAGTCCCGCAATTATACATTTAAT
ACGCGATAGAAAACAAAATATAGCGCGCAAACTAGGATAAATTATCGCGCGCGGTGTCATCTATGTTACT
AGATCTGAGTGACCTAAGCTAGCCTAGTGTCGGGCTTGTCTTCTCTGGTTTAAACTATCAGTGTTTGACA
GGATATATTGGCGGGTAAACCTAAGAGAAAAGAGCGTTTATTAGAATAATCGGATATTTAAAAGGGCGTG
AAAAGGTTTATCCGTTCGTCCATTTGTATGTGCCAACCACAGGAACCGTAAAAAGGCCGCGTTGCTGGCG
TTTTTCCATAGGCTCCGCCCCCCTGACGAGCATCACAAAAATCGACGCTCAAGTCAGAGGTGGCGAAACC
CGACAGGACTATAAAGATACCAGGCGTTTCCCCCTGGAAGCTCCCTCGTGCGCTCTCCTGTTCCGACCCT
GCCGCTTACCGGATACCTGTCCGCCTTTCTCCCTTCGGGAAGCGTGGCGCTTTCTCATAGCTCACGCTGT
AGGTATCTCAGTTCGGTGTAGGTCGTTCGCTCCAAGCTGGGCTGTGTGCACGAACCCCCCGTTCAGCCCG
ACCGCTGCGCCTTATCCGGTAACTATCGTCTTGAGTCCAACCCGGTAAGACACGACTTATCGCCACTGGC
AGCAGCCACTGGTAACAGGATTAGCAGAGCGAGGTATGTAGGCGGTGCTACAGAGTTCTTGAAGTGGTGG
CCTAACTACGGCTACACTAGAAGGACAGTATTTGGTATCTGCGCTCTGCTGAAGCCAGTTACCTTCGGAA
AAAGAGTTGGTAGCTCTTGATCCGGCAAACAAACCACCGCTGGTAGCGGTGGTTTTTTTGTTTGCAAGCA
GCAGATTACGCGCAGAAAAAAAGGATCTCAAGAAGATCCTTTGATCTTTTCTACGGGGTCTGACGCTCAG
TGGAAC
Features (pLannotate 1.2.2; 14 found; start..end, strand, type, name):
    184..207     +  promoter       Pc promoter (fragment): intI1 (promoter lies within the coding sequence); class 1 integron promoter
    383..439     +  CDS            GmR (fragment): gentamycin acetyltransferase; aacC1; confers resistance to gentamycin
    450..1237    +  CDS            SmR (fragment): aminoglycoside adenylyltransferase (Murphy, 1985); aadA; confers resistance to spectinomycin and streptomycin
   1482..1542    -  rep_origin     oriV (fragment): incP origin of replication
   1748..1942    -  rep_origin     pVS1 oriV: origin of replication for the Pseudomonas plasmid pVS1 (Heeb et al., 2000)
   2008..3081    -  CDS            pVS1 RepA: replication protein from the Pseudomonas plasmid pVS1 (Heeb et al., 2000)
   3510..4139    -  CDS            pVS1 StaA: stability protein from the Pseudomonas plasmid pVS1 (Heeb et al., 2000)
   4403..4427    +  misc_feature   LB T-DNA repeat: left border repeat from nopaline C58 T-DNA
   4996..5337    +  promoter       CaMV 35S promoter: strong constitutive promoter from cauliflower mosaic virus
   5444..6400    +  CDS            TurboID: mutant of the E. coli biotin ligase BioID engineered for improved catalytic efficiency (Branon et al., 2018)
   6452..7168    +  CDS            EGFP: the original enhanced GFP (Yang et al., 1996) mammalian codon-optimized
   7173..7425    +  terminator     NOS terminator: nopaline synthase terminator and poly(A) signal
   7486..7510    +  misc_feature   RB T-DNA repeat: right border repeat from nopaline C58 T-DNA
   7633..8221    -  rep_origin     ori: high-copy-number ColE1/pMB1/pBR322/pUC origin of replication
