[The description below was written by a language model from this plasmid's Addgene catalogue record and pLannotate feature annotations shown in this document.]
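Description:
pGG-TurboID-GFP is a plant expression binary vector of about 8.3 kb built on the LII alpha F1-2 backbone, a name suggesting Golden Gate-style assembly, although the record lists the cloning method as unknown. It carries two replication systems. A high-copy ColE1/pUC-type origin supports propagation in E. coli, and the pVS1 origin with its RepA replication protein and StaA stability protein allows maintenance in Agrobacterium. Bacterial selection is by spectinomycin, conferred by the aadA aminoglycoside adenylyltransferase gene. Short fragments of a gentamicin resistance gene, an integron Pc promoter and an incP oriV are also annotated nearby and appear to be backbone remnants.

The payload lies between the nopaline-type left and right T-DNA border repeats, which define the segment transferred into plant cells. The strong constitutive CaMV 35S promoter drives a 3xHA-TurboID coding sequence fused at its C terminus to GFP (annotated as EGFP), followed by the NOS terminator and polyadenylation signal. The 3xHA tag is stated in the catalogue entry but is not separately annotated in the feature table. TurboID is an engineered, highly active variant of the E. coli biotin ligase BirA used for proximity labeling. This copy was amplified from a mammalian expression construct and carries a silent C249A nucleotide change that leaves the protein sequence unaltered. No plant selectable marker is annotated within the T-DNA, which fits transient use.

The plasmid belongs to a toolbox for TurboID proximity labeling in Nicotiana benthamiana. It is intended for transient expression of TurboID in planta and for visualizing its subcellular localization through GFP fluorescence.
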