Addgene plasmid #209399: pGG-TurboID-GFP
Purpose: Transiently expressing and visualizing the subcellular localization of TurboID in planta
Depositing lab: Rosa Lozano-Durán. Depositing organization: Center for Plant Molecular Biology (ZMBP). Publication: The Ti-TAN plasmid toolbox for TurboID-based proximity labeling assays in Nicotiana benthamiana. Tan H, Zhou Y, Dinius E, Lozano-Duran R. J Integr Plant Biol. 2024 Jan 31. doi: 10.1111/jipb.13610. PubMed 38294100.
Backbone
  Vector backbone: LII alpha F1-2
  Backbone manufacturer: Parniske lab
  Vector type: Plant Expression
Growth in bacteria
  Bacterial resistance: Spectinomycin, 50 μg/mL
  Growth temperature: 37°C
  Growth strain: DH5alpha
  Copy number: High Copy
Gene/Insert
  Gene/Insert name: 3XHA-TurboID
  Species: (TurboID) BirA from E. coli
  Mutation: TurboID gene sequence C249A
  Promoter: Cauliflower mosaic virus (CaMV) 35S promoter
  Tag / fusion protein: GFP (C terminal on insert)
  Cloning method: Unknown
  Sequencing primers: 5′ 35S promoter; 3′ ACCGCGCGCGATAATTTAT
Terms and licenses: Academic/Nonprofit Terms; Industry Terms: Not Available to Industry
Depositor comments: 3XHA-TurboID sequence was amplified from 3xHA-TurboID-NLS_pCDNA3 (Addgene#107171). The 249th nucleotide cytosine (C) of TurboID was changed to adenine (A) without affecting the TurboID protein sequence.
How to cite: pGG-TurboID-GFP was a gift from Rosa Lozano-Durán (Addgene plasmid # 209399 ; http://n2t.net/addgene:209399 ; RRID:Addgene_209399)
